>Addgene plasmid #202998 | Salsa-BC157-P2F1 | depositor full sequence | sequence record 398690 | Salsa-BC157-P2F1 sequence 5115 bps
AGCGCCCAATACGCAAACCGCCTCTCCCCGCGCGTTGGCCGATTCATTAATGCAGTCGAGGGATCTCCAT
AAGAGAAGAGGGACAGCTATGACTGGGAGTAGTCAGGAGAGGAGGAAAAATCTGGCTAGTAAAACATGTA
AGGAAAATTTTAGGGATGTTAAAGAAAAAAATAACACAAAACAAAATATAAAAAAAATCTAACCTCAAGT
CAAGGCTTTTCTATGGAATAAGGAATGGACAGCAGGGGGCTGTTTCATATACTGATGACCTCTTTATAGC
CAACCTTTGTTCATGGCAGCCAGCATATGGGCATATGTTGCCAAACTCTAAACCAAATACTCATTCTGAT
GTTTTAAATGATTTGCCCTCCCATATGTCCTTCCGAGTGAGAGACACAAAAAATTCCAACACACTATTGC
AATGAAAATAAATTTCCTTTATTAGCCAGAAGTCAGATGCTCAAGGGGCTTCATGATGTCCCCATAATTT
TTGGCAGAGGGAAAAAGATCGATCTCAGTGGTATTTGTGAGCCAGGGCATTGGCCACACCAGCCACCACC
TTCTGATAGGCAGCCTGCACCTGAGGAGTGAATTCTTTGCCAAAATGATGAGACAGCACAACAACCAGCA
CGTTGCCCAGGAGCTGTAGGAAAGAGAAGAAGGCATGAACATGGTTAGCAGAGGGGCCCGGTTTGGACTC
AGAGTATTTTATCCTCATCTCAAACAGTGTATATCATTGTAACCATAAAGAGAAAGGCAGGATGATGACC
AGGGTGTAGTTGTTTCTACCAATAAGAATATTTCCACGCCAGCCAGAATTTATATGCAGAAATATTCTAC
CTTATCATTTAATTATAACAATTGTTCTCTAAAACTGTGCTGAAGTACAATATAATATACCCTGATTGCC
TTGAAAAAAAAGTGATTAGAGAAAGTACTTACAATCTGACAAATAAACAAAAGTGAATTTAAAAATTCGT
TACAAATGCAAGCTAAAGTTTAACGAAAAAGTTACAGAAAATGAAAAGAAAATAAGAGGAGACAATGGTT
GTCAACAGAGTAGAAAGTGAAAGAAACAAAATTATCATGAGGGTCCATGGTGATACAAGGGACATCTTCC
CATTCTAAACAACACCCTGAAAACTTTGCCCCCTCCATATAACATGAATTTTACAATAGCGAAAAAGAAA
GAACAATCAAGGGTCCCCAAACTCACCCTGAAGTTCTCAGCTCTAGAGATATCGTCGAGGCCGCGCTAGC
GTTTAAACTGTCGACCTTAATTAAGAGATCTGCTCGAGGCGCGTCAGCTGACTAGAGGATCCCCGGGTAC
CGAGCTCGAATTCGGGGCCGCGGAGGCTGGATCGGTCCCGGTGTCTTCTATGGAGGTCAAAACAGCGTGG
ATGGCGTCTCCAGGCGATCTGACGGTTCACTAAACGAGCTCTGCTTATATAGGCCTCCCACCGTACACGC
CTACCTCGACCCGGGTACCGAGCTCGACTTTCACTTTTCTCTATCACTGATAGGGAGTGGTAAACTCGAC
TTTCACTTTTCTCTATCACTGATAGGGAGTGGTAAACTCGACTTTCACTTTTCTCTATCACTGATAGGGA
GTGGTAAACTCGACTTTCACTTTTCTCTATCACTGATAGGGAGTGGTAAACTCGACTTTCACTTTTCTCT
ATCACTGATAGGGAGTGGTAAACTCGACCTATATAAGCAGAGCTCGTTTAGTGAACCGTCAGATCGCCTG
GAGACGCCATCCACGCTGTTTTGACCTCCATAGAAGACACCGGGACCGATCCAGCCTCCGCGGCCCCGAA
TTCCTGCAGCGGCCGCTCTAGAACTAGTGGATCCCCGCGGATGGTGAGCAAGGGCGAGGAGCTGTTCACC
GGGGTGGTGCCCATCCTGGTCGAGCTGGACGGCGACGTAAACGGCCACAAGTTCAGCGTGTCCGGCGAGG
GCGAGGGCGATGCCACCTACGGCAAGCTGACCCTGAAGTTCATCTGCACCACCGGCAAGCTGCCCGTGCC
CTGGCCCACCCTCGTGACCACCCTGACCTACGGCGTGCAGTGCTTCAGCCGCTACCCCGACCACATGAAG
CAGCACGACTTCTTCAAGTCCGCCATGCCCGAAGGCTACGTCCAGGAGCGCACCATCTTCTTCAAGGACG
ACGGCAACTACAAGACCCGCGCCGAGGTGAAGTTCGAGGGCGACACCCTGGTGAACCGCATCGAGCTGAA
GGGCATCGACTTCAAGGAGGACGGCAACATCCTGGGGCACAAGCTGGAGTACAACTACAACAGCCACAAC
GTCTATATCATGGCCGACAAGCAGAAGAACGGCATCAAGGTGAACTTCAAGATCCGCCACAACATCGAGG
ACGGCAGCGTGCAGCTCGCCGACCACTACCAGCAGAACACCCCCATCGGCGACGGCCCCGTGCTGCTGCC
CGACAACCACTACCTGAGCACCCAGTCCGCCCTGAGCAAAGACCCCAACGAGAAGCGCGATCACATGGTC
CTGCTGGAGTTCGTGACCGCCGCCGGGATCACTCTCGGCATGGACGAGCTGTACAAGTAAACTGGCTCAT
GAATTCGATATCAAGCTTGTCGACCTAGTTCTAGAGGATCCAGACATGATAAGATACATTGATGAGTTTG
GACAAACCACAACTAGAATGCAGTGAAAAAAATGCTTTATTTGTGAAATTTGTGATGCTATTGCTTTATT
TGTAACCATTATAAGCTGCAATAAACAAGTTAACAACAACAATTGCATTCATTTTATGTTTCAGGTTCAG
GGGGAGGTGTGGGAGGTTTTTTAAAGCAAGTAAAACCTCTACAAATGTGGTATGGCTGATTATGATCCTG
CAAGCCTCGTCGTCCTGGCCGGACCACGCTATCTGTGCAAGGTCCCCGGCCCCGGACGCGCGCTCCATGA
GCAGAGCGCCCGCCGCCGAGGCGAAGACTCGGGCGGCGCCCTGCCCGTCCCACCAGGTCAACAGGCGGTA
ACCGGCCTCTTCATCGGGAATGCGCGCGACCTTCAGCATCGCCGGCATGTCCCCCTGGCGGACGGGAAGT
ATCCAGCTCGACCAAGCTGGCCGCGTCGAGTGAAGACGAAAGGGCCTCGTGATACGCCTATTTTTATAGG
TTAATGTCATGATAATAATGGTTTCTTAGACGTCAGGTGGCACTTTTCGGGGAAATGTGCGCGGAACCCC
TATTTGTTTATTTTTCTAAATACATTCAAATATGTATCCGCTCATGAGACAATAACCCTGATAAATGCTT
CAATAATATTGAAAAAGGAAGAGTATGAGTATTCAACATTTCCGTGTCGCCCTTATTCCCTTTTTTGCGG
CATTTTGCCTTCCTGTTTTTGCTCACCCAGAAACGCTGGTGAAAGTAAAAGATGCTGAAGATCAGTTGGG
TGCACGAGTGGGTTACATCGAACTGGATCTCAACAGCGGTAAGATCCTTGAGAGTTTTCGCCCCGAAGAA
CGTTTTCCAATGATGAGCACTTTTAAAGTTCTGCTATGTGGCGCGGTATTATCCCGTGTTGACGCCGGGC
AAGAGCAACTCGGTCGCCGCATACACTATTCTCAGAATGACTTGGTTGAGTACTCACCAGTCACAGAAAA
GCATCTTACGGATGGCATGACAGTAAGAGAATTATGCAGTGCTGCCATAACCATGAGTGATAACACTGCG
GCCAACTTACTTCTGACAACGATCGGAGGACCGAAGGAGCTAACCGCTTTTTTGCACAACATGGGGGATC
ATGTAACTCGCCTTGATCGTTGGGAACCGGAGCTGAATGAAGCCATACCAAACGACGAGCGTGACACCAC
GATGCCTGTAGCAATGGCAACAACGTTGCGCAAACTATTAACTGGCGAACTACTTACTCTAGCTTCCCGG
CAACAATTAATAGACTGGATGGAGGCGGATAAAGTTGCAGGACCACTTCTGCGCTCGGCCCTTCCGGCTG
GCTGGTTTATTGCTGATAAATCTGGAGCCGGTGAGCGTGGGTCTCGCGGTATCATTGCAGCACTGGGGCC
AGATGGTAAGCCCTCCCGTATCGTAGTTATCTACACGACGGGGAGTCAGGCAACTATGGATGAACGAAAT
AGACAGATCGCTGAGATAGGTGCCTCACTGATTAAGCATTGGTAACTGTCAGACCAAGTTTACTCATATA
TACTTTAGATTGATTTAAAACTTCATTTTTAATTTAAAAGGATCTAGGTGAAGATCCTTTTTGATAATCT
CATGACCAAAATCCCTTAACGTGAGTTTTCGTTCCACTGAGCGTCAGACCCCGTAGAAAAGATCAAAGGA
TCTTCTTGAGATCCTTTTTTTCTGCGCGTAATCTGCTGCTTGCAAACAAAAAAACCACCGCTACCAGCGG
TGGTTTGTTTGCCGGATCAAGAGCTACCAACTCTTTTTCCGAAGGTAACTGGCTTCAGCAGAGCGCAGAT
ACCAAATACTGTTCTTCTAGTGTAGCCGTAGTTAGGCCACCACTTCAAGAACTCTGTAGCACCGCCTACA
TACCTCGCTCTGCTAATCCTGTTACCAGTGGCTGCTGCCAGTGGCGATAAGTCGTGTCTTACCGGGTTGG
ACTCAAGACGATAGTTACCGGATAAGGCGCAGCGGTCGGGCTGAACGGGGGGTTCGTGCACACAGCCCAG
CTTGGAGCGAACGACCTACACCGAACTGAGATACCTACAGCGTGAGCTATGAGAAAGCGCCACGCTTCCC
GAAGGGAGAAAGGCGGACAGGTATCCGGTAAGCGGCAGGGTCGGAACAGGAGAGCGCACGAGGGAGCTTC
CAGGGGGAAACGCCTGGTATCTTTATAGTCCTGTCGGGTTTCGCCACCTCTGACTTGAGCGTCGATTTTT
GTGATGCTCGTCAGGGGGGCGGAGCCTATGGAAAAACGCCAGCAACGCGGCCTTTTTACGGTTCCTGGCC
TTTTGCTGGCCTTTTGCTCACATGTTCTTTCCTGCGTTATCCCCTGATTCTGTGGATAACCGTATTACCG
CCTTTGAGTGAGCTGATACCGCTCGCCGCAGCCGAACGACCGAGCGCAGCGAGTCAGTGAGCGAGGAAGC
GGAAG
Features (pLannotate 1.2.2; 17 found; start..end, strand, type, name):
      2..55      +  CDS            lacI (fragment): lac repressor; lacI; The lac repressor binds to the lac operator to inhibit transcription in E. coli. This inhibition can be relieved by adding lactose or isopropyl-β-D-thiogalactopyranoside (IPTG).
    388..443     -  polyA_signal   β-globin poly(A) signal: rabbit β-globin polyadenylation signal (Gil and Proudfoot, 1987)
    518..640     -  CDS            HBB: HBB_COLGU - Experimental evidence at transcript level: Swiss-Prot protein existence level 2. Involved in oxygen transport from the lung to the various peripheral tissues. From Colobus guereza (Mantled guereza) (Eastern black-and-white colobus monkey).
    644..1216    -  intron         β-globin intron: intron from rabbit β-globin gene
   1312..1343    -  misc_feature   MCS (fragment): pUC18/19 multiple cloning site
   1437..1475    -  promoter       minimal CMV promoter: human cytomegalovirus (CMV) immediate early promoter
   1493..1708    -  protein_bind   tetracycline response element (fragment): contains seven copies of the tetracycline operator tetO tetracycline repressor TetR
   1708..1753    +  promoter       TRE3GV promoter (fragment): 3rd-generation Tet-responsive promoter that can be activated by binding of Tet-On® 3G, optimized for retroviral and lentiviral vectors
   1829..1856    +  misc_feature   MCS (fragment): pBluescript multiple cloning site
   1861..2580    +  CDS            EGFP: the original enhanced GFP (Yang et al., 1996) mammalian codon-optimized
   2591..2613    +  misc_feature   MCS (fragment): pBluescript multiple cloning site
   2627..2761    -  polyA_signal   SV40 poly(A) signal: SV40 polyadenylation signal
   2784..2867    -  CDS            large T antigen (fragment): large T antigen from SV40 (simian virus 40)
   2861..3091    -  CDS            str (fragment): STR_KLEPN - Protein inferred from homology: Swiss-Prot protein existence level 3. The aminoglycoside phosphotransferases achieve inactivation of their antibiotic substrates by phosphorylation. From Klebsiella pneumoniae.
   3210..3314    +  promoter       AmpR promoter: bla
   3315..4175    +  CDS            AmpR: β-lactamase; bla; confers resistance to ampicillin, carbenicillin, and related antibiotics
   4346..4934    +  rep_origin     ori: high-copy-number ColE1/pMB1/pBR322/pUC origin of replication
