>Addgene plasmid #202998 | Salsa-BC157-P2F1 | addgene full sequence | sequence record 422985 | Addgene NGS Result
AGCGCCCAATACGCAAACCGCCTCTCCCCGCGCGTTGGCCGATTCATTAATGCAGTCGAGGGATCTCCAT
AAGAGAAGAGGGACAGCTATGACTGGGAGTAGTCAGGAGAGGAGGAAAAATCTGGCTAGTAAAACATGTA
AGGAAAATTTTAGGGATGTTAAAGAAAAAAATAACACAAAACAAAATATAAAAAAAATCTAACCTCAAGT
CAAGGCTTTTCTATGGAATAAGGAATGGACAGCAGGGGGCTGTTTCATATACTGATGACCTCTTTATAGC
CAACCTTTGTTCATGGCAGCCAGCATATGGGCATATGTTGCCAAACTCTAAACCAAATACTCATTCTGAT
GTTTTAAATGATTTGCCCTCCCATATGTCCTTCCGAGTGAGAGACACAAAAAATTCCAACACACTATTGC
AATGAAAATAAATTTCCTTTATTAGCCAGAAGTCAGATGCTCAAGGGGCTTCATGATGTCCCCATAATTT
TTGGCAGAGGGAAAAAGATCGATCTCAGTGGTATTTGTGAGCCAGGGCATTGGCCACACCAGCCACCACC
TTCTGATAGGCAGCCTGCACCTGAGGAGTGAATTCTTTGCCAAAATGATGAGACAGCACAACAACCAGCA
CGTTGCCCAGGAGCTGTAGGAAAGAGAAGAAGGCATGAACATGGTTAGCAGAGGGGCCCGGTTTGGACTC
AGAGTATTTTATCCTCATCTCAAACAGTGTATATCATTGTAACCATAAAGAGAAAGGCAGGATGATGACC
AGGGTGTAGTTGTTTCTACCAATAAGAATATTTCCACGCCAGCCAGAATTTATATGCAGAAATATTCTAC
CTTATCATTTAATTATAACAATTGTTCTCTAAAACTGTGCTGAAGTACAATATAATATACCCTGATTGCC
TTGAAAAAAAAGTGATTAGAGAAAGTACTTACAATCTGACAAATAAACAAAAGTGAATTTAAAAATTCGT
TACAAATGCAAGCTAAAGTTTAACGAAAAAGTTACAGAAAATGAAAAGAAAATAAGAGGAGACAATGGTT
GTCAACAGAGTAGAAAGTGAAAGAAACAAAATTATCATGAGGGTCCATGGTGATACAAGGGACATCTTCC
CATTCTAAACAACACCCTGAAAACTTTGCCCCCTCCATATAACATGAATTTTACAATAGCGAAAAAGAAA
GAACAATCAAGGGTCCCCAAACTCACCCTGAAGTTCTCAGCTCTAGAGATATCGTCGAGGCCGCGCTAGC
GTTTAAACTGTCGACCTTAATTAAGAGATCTGCTCGAGGCGCGTCAGCTGACTAGAGGATCCCCGGGTAC
CGAGCTCGAATTCGGGGCCGCGGAGGCTGGATCGGTCCCGGTGTCTTCTATGGAGGTCAAAACAGCGTGG
ATGGCGTCTCCAGGCGATCTGACGGTTCACTAAACGAGCTCTGCTTATATAGGCCTCCCACCGTACACGC
CTACCTCGACCCGGGTACCGAGCTCGACTTTCACTTTTCTCTATCACTGATAGGGAGTGGTAAACTCGAC
TTTCACTTTTCTCTATCACTGATAGGGAGTGGTAAACTCGACTTTCACTTTTCTCTATCACTGATAGGGA
GTGGTAAACTCGACTTTCACTTTTCTCTATCACTGATAGGGAGTGGTAAACTCGACTTTCACTTTTCTCT
ATCACTGATAGGGAGTGGTAAACTCGACCTATATAAGCAGAGCTCGTTTAGTGAACCGTCAGATCGCCTG
GAGACGCCATCCACGCTGTTTTGACCTCCATAGAAGACACCGGGACCGATCCAGCCTCCGCGGCCCCGAA
TTCCTGCAGCGGCCGCTCTAGAACTAGTGGATCCCCGCGGATGGTGAGCAAGGGCGAGGAGCTGTTCACC
GGGGTGGTGCCCATCCTGGTCGAGCTGGACGGCGACGTAAACGGCCACAAGTTCAGCGTGTCCGGCGAGG
GCGAGGGCGATGCCACCTACGGCAAGCTGACCCTGAAGTTCATCTGCACCACCGGCAAGCTGCCCGTGCC
CTGGCCCACCCTCGTGACCACCCTGACCTACGGCGTGCAGTGCTTCAGCCGCTACCCCGACCACATGAAG
CAGCACGACTTCTTCAAGTCCGCCATGCCCGAAGGCTACGTCCAGGAGCGCACCATCTTCTTCAAGGACG
ACGGCAACTACAAGACCCGCGCCGAGGTGAAGTTCGAGGGCGACACCCTGGTGAACCGCATCGAGCTGAA
GGGCATCGACTTCAAGGAGGACGGCAACATCCTGGGGCACAAGCTGGAGTACAACTACAACAGCCACAAC
GTCTATATCATGGCCGACAAGCAGAAGAACGGCATCAAGGTGAACTTCAAGATCCGCCACAACATCGAGG
ACGGCAGCGTGCAGCTCGCCGACCACTACCAGCAGAACACCCCCATCGGCGACGGCCCCGTGCTGCTGCC
CGACAACCACTACCTGAGCACCCAGTCCGCCCTGAGCAAAGACCCCAACGAGAAGCGCGATCACATGGTC
CTGCTGGAGTTCGTGACCGCCGCCGGGATCACTCTCGGCATGGACGAGCTGTACAAGTAAACTGGCTCAT
GAATTCGATATCAGCTTGTCGACCTAGTTCTAGAGGATCCAGACATGATAAGATACATTGATGAGTTTGG
ACAAACCACAACTAGAATGCAGTGAAAAAAATGCTTTATTTGTGAAATTTGTGATGCTATTGCTTTATTT
GTAACCATTATAAGCTGCAATAAACAAGTTAACAACAACAATTGCATTCATTTTATGTTTCAGGTTCAGG
GGGAGGTGTGGGAGGTTTTTTAAAGCAAGTAAAACCTCTACAAATGTGGTATGGCTGATTATGATCCTGC
AAGCCTCGTCGTCCTGGCCGGACCACGCTATCTGTGCAAGGTCCCCGGCCCCGGACGCGCGCTCCATGAG
CAGAGCGCCCGCCGCCGAGGCGAAGACTCGGGCGGCGCCCTGCCCGTCCCACCAGGTCAACAGGCGGTAA
CCGGCCTCTTCATCGGGAATGCGCGCGACCTTCAGCATCGCCGGCATGTCCCCCTGGCGGACGGGAAGTA
TCCAGCTCGACCAAGCTGGCCGCGTCGAGTGAAGACGAAAGGGCCTCGTGATACGCCTATTTTTATAGGT
TAATGTCATGATAATAATGGTTTCTTAGACGTCAGGTGGCACTTTTCGGGGAAATGTGCGCGGAACCCCT
ATTTGTTTATTTTTCTAAATACATTCAAATATGTATCCGCTCATGAGACAATAACCCTGATAAATGCTTC
AATAATATTGAAAAAGGAAGAGTATGAGTATTCAACATTTCCGTGTCGCCCTTATTCCCTTTTTTGCGGC
ATTTTGCCTTCCTGTTTTTGCTCACCCAGAAACGCTGGTGAAAGTAAAAGATGCTGAAGATCAGTTGGGT
GCACGAGTGGGTTACATCGAACTGGATCTCAACAGCGGTAAGATCCTTGAGAGTTTTCGCCCCGAAGAAC
GTTTTCCAATGATGAGCACTTTTAAAGTTCTGCTATGTGGCGCGGTATTATCCCGTGTTGACGCCGGGCA
AGAGCAACTCGGTCGCCGCATACACTATTCTCAGAATGACTTGGTTGAGTACTCACCAGTCACAGAAAAG
CATCTTACGGATGGCATGACAGTAAGAGAATTATGCAGTGCTGCCATAACCATGAGTGATAACACTGCGG
CCAACTTACTTCTGACAACGATCGGAGGACCGAAGGAGCTAACCGCTTTTTTGCACAACATGGGGGATCA
TGTAACTCGCCTTGATCGTTGGGAACCGGAGCTGAATGAAGCCATACCAAACGACGAGCGTGACACCACG
ATGCCTGTAGCAATGGCAACAACGTTGCGCAAACTATTAACTGGCGAACTACTTACTCTAGCTTCCCGGC
AACAATTAATAGACTGGATGGAGGCGGATAAAGTTGCAGGACCACTTCTGCGCTCGGCCCTTCCGGCTGG
CTGGTTTATTGCTGATAAATCTGGAGCCGGTGAGCGTGGGTCTCGCGGTATCATTGCAGCACTGGGGCCA
GATGGTAAGCCCTCCCGTATCGTAGTTATCTACACGACGGGGAGTCAGGCAACTATGGATGAACGAAATA
GACAGATCGCTGAGATAGGTGCCTCACTGATTAAGCATTGGTAACTGTCAGACCAAGTTTACTCATATAT
ACTTTAGATTGATTTAAAACTTCATTTTTAATTTAAAAGGATCTAGGTGAAGATCCTTTTTGATAATCTC
ATGACCAAAATCCCTTAACGTGAGTTTTCGTTCCACTGAGCGTCAGACCCCGTAGAAAAGATCAAAGGAT
CTTCTTGAGATCCTTTTTTTCTGCGCGTAATCTGCTGCTTGCAAACAAAAAAACCACCGCTACCAGCGGT
GGTTTGTTTGCCGGATCAAGAGCTACCAACTCTTTTTCCGAAGGTAACTGGCTTCAGCAGAGCGCAGATA
CCAAATACTGTTCTTCTAGTGTAGCCGTAGTTAGGCCACCACTTCAAGAACTCTGTAGCACCGCCTACAT
ACCTCGCTCTGCTAATCCTGTTACCAGTGGCTGCTGCCAGTGGCGATAAGTCGTGTCTTACCGGGTTGGA
CTCAAGACGATAGTTACCGGATAAGGCGCAGCGGTCGGGCTGAACGGGGGGTTCGTGCACACAGCCCAGC
TTGGAGCGAACGACCTACACCGAACTGAGATACCTACAGCGTGAGCTATGAGAAAGCGCCACGCTTCCCG
AAGGGAGAAAGGCGGACAGGTATCCGGTAAGCGGCAGGGTCGGAACAGGAGAGCGCACGAGGGAGCTTCC
AGGGGGAAACGCCTGGTATCTTTATAGTCCTGTCGGGTTTCGCCACCTCTGACTTGAGCGTCGATTTTTG
TGATGCTCGTCAGGGGGGCGGAGCCTATGGAAAAACGCCAGCAACGCGGCCTTTTTACGGTTCCTGGCCT
TTTGCTGGCCTTTTGCTCACATGTTCTTTCCTGCGTTATCCCCTGATTCTGTGGATAACCGTATTACCGC
CTTTGAGTGAGCTGATACCGCTCGCCGCAGCCGAACGACCGAGCGCAGCGAGTCAGTGAGCGAGGAAGCG
GAAG
Features (pLannotate 1.2.2; 16 found; start..end, strand, type, name):
      2..55      +  CDS            lacI (fragment): lac repressor; lacI; The lac repressor binds to the lac operator to inhibit transcription in E. coli. This inhibition can be relieved by adding lactose or isopropyl-β-D-thiogalactopyranoside (IPTG).
    388..443     -  polyA_signal   β-globin poly(A) signal: rabbit β-globin polyadenylation signal (Gil and Proudfoot, 1987)
    518..640     -  CDS            HBB: HBB_COLGU - Experimental evidence at transcript level: Swiss-Prot protein existence level 2. Involved in oxygen transport from the lung to the various peripheral tissues. From Colobus guereza (Mantled guereza) (Eastern black-and-white colobus monkey).
    644..1216    -  intron         β-globin intron: intron from rabbit β-globin gene
   1312..1343    -  misc_feature   MCS (fragment): pUC18/19 multiple cloning site
   1437..1475    -  promoter       minimal CMV promoter: human cytomegalovirus (CMV) immediate early promoter
   1493..1708    -  protein_bind   tetracycline response element (fragment): contains seven copies of the tetracycline operator tetO tetracycline repressor TetR
   1708..1753    +  promoter       TRE3GV promoter (fragment): 3rd-generation Tet-responsive promoter that can be activated by binding of Tet-On® 3G, optimized for retroviral and lentiviral vectors
   1829..1856    +  misc_feature   MCS (fragment): pBluescript multiple cloning site
   1861..2580    +  CDS            EGFP: the original enhanced GFP (Yang et al., 1996) mammalian codon-optimized
   2626..2760    -  polyA_signal   SV40 poly(A) signal: SV40 polyadenylation signal
   2783..2866    -  CDS            large T antigen (fragment): large T antigen from SV40 (simian virus 40)
   2860..3090    -  CDS            str (fragment): STR_KLEPN - Protein inferred from homology: Swiss-Prot protein existence level 3. The aminoglycoside phosphotransferases achieve inactivation of their antibiotic substrates by phosphorylation. From Klebsiella pneumoniae.
   3209..3313    +  promoter       AmpR promoter: bla
   3314..4174    +  CDS            AmpR: β-lactamase; bla; confers resistance to ampicillin, carbenicillin, and related antibiotics
   4345..4933    +  rep_origin     ori: high-copy-number ColE1/pMB1/pBR322/pUC origin of replication
