[The description below was written by a language model from this plasmid's Addgene catalogue record and pLannotate feature annotations shown in this document.]
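Description:
Salsa-BC157-P2F1 is a mammalian expression reporter plasmid of about 5.1 kb, built on the pCER206 backbone. It is one member of a barcoded reporter set for PRESTO-Salsa, a highly multiplexed assay for screening GPCR activation. It is propagated in E. coli from a high-copy ColE1/pUC-type origin and selected with ampicillin through the bla (AmpR) gene and its native promoter. No mammalian selection marker is annotated. Short hits to lacI, SV40 large T antigen and an aminoglycoside phosphotransferase appear to be backbone remnants rather than functional genes.

The payload is a synthetic 730 bp EGFP/BC157 insert under a Tet Response Element promoter, cloned between BsrGI and HindIII sites that were both retained. The feature tables show a central block of tetO repeats flanked by two divergent minimal promoters, which suggests a bidirectional Tet-responsive design. On the forward strand, a TRE3G-type minimal promoter fragment drives mammalian codon-optimized EGFP, followed by an SV40 polyadenylation region. The barcode is not annotated as a feature. Given the cloning sites and insert size, it most likely lies just downstream of the EGFP coding sequence, so it would be carried on the reporter transcript. On the reverse strand, a minimal CMV promoter faces an MCS fragment, a rabbit β-globin intron, a partial β-globin exon and a β-globin poly(A) signal, and no coding sequence is annotated in this arm.

A tetracycline-controlled transactivator binding the TRE would induce the EGFP transcript, and the BC157 tag lets this reporter's output be distinguished from other barcodes in a pooled readout. The record does not say which receptor is paired with this barcode. The depositor and repository sequences differ by one nucleotide in length and are otherwise annotated almost identically.
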