Addgene plasmid #202998: Salsa-BC157-P2F1
Purpose: Expression of barcoded reporter plasmid for PRESTO-Salsa; EGFP/BC157
Depositing lab: Noah Palm. Depositing organization: Yale University. Publication: Highly multiplexed bioactivity screening reveals human and microbiota metabolome-GPCRome interactions. Chen H, Rosen CE, Gonzalez-Hernandez JA, Song D, Potempa J, Ring AM, Palm NW. Cell. 2023 Jul 6;186(14):3095-3110.e19. doi: 10.1016/j.cell.2023.05.024. Epub 2023 Jun 14. PubMed 37321219.
Backbone
  Vector backbone: pCER206
  Vector type: Mammalian Expression
Growth in bacteria
  Bacterial resistance: Ampicillin, 100 μg/mL
  Growth temperature: 37°C
  Growth strain: DH5alpha
  Copy number: High Copy
Gene/Insert
  Gene/Insert name: EGFP/BC157
  Species: Synthetic
  Insert size (bp): 730
  Promoter: Tet Response Element (TRE)
  Cloning method: Restriction Enzyme; 5′ cloning site BsrGI (not destroyed); 3′ cloning site HindIII (not destroyed)
  Sequencing primers: 5′ Custom primer (GAAGCGCGATCACATGG)
Terms and licenses: Academic/Nonprofit Terms; Industry Terms: Not Available to Industry
How to cite: Salsa-BC157-P2F1 was a gift from Noah Palm (Addgene plasmid # 202998 ; http://n2t.net/addgene:202998 ; RRID:Addgene_202998)
