>Addgene plasmid #202998 | Salsa-BC157-P2F1 | depositor partial sequence | sequence record 393871 | BC157
ACTGGCTCAT
